Addgene plasmid #175096: pEF6 VPS52-V5-6His
Purpose: V5 tagged VPS52 is expressed in mammalian cells
Depositing lab: Juan Bonifacino. Depositing organization: National Institute of Child Health and Human Development (NICHD). Publication: Requirement of the human GARP complex for mannose 6-phosphate-receptor-dependent sorting of cathepsin D to lysosomes. Perez-Victoria FJ, Mardones GA, Bonifacino JS. Mol Biol Cell. 2008 Jun;19(6):2350-62. doi: 10.1091/mbc.e07-11-1189. Epub 2008 Mar 26. PubMed 18367545.
Backbone
  Vector backbone: pEF6-V5-His
  Backbone size w/o insert (bp): 5840
  Total vector size (bp): 8009
  Vector type: Mammalian Expression
Growth in bacteria
  Bacterial resistance: Ampicillin, 100 μg/mL
  Growth temperature: 37°C
  Growth strain: DH5alpha
  Copy number: High Copy
Gene/Insert
  Gene/Insert name: VPS52
  Species: H. sapiens (human)
  Insert size (bp): 2167
  Mutation: N666D- please see depositor comment
  Entrez Gene: VPS52 (a.k.a. ARE1, SAC2, SACM2L, dJ1033B10.5)
  Tag / fusion protein: V5 (C terminal on insert)
Terms and licenses: Academic/Nonprofit Terms; Industry Terms: Not Available to Industry
Depositor comments: Depositor confirms N666D mutation does not affect plasmid function.
How to cite: pEF6 VPS52-V5-6His was a gift from Juan Bonifacino (Addgene plasmid # 175096 ; http://n2t.net/addgene:175096 ; RRID:Addgene_175096)
