[The description below was written by a language model from this plasmid's Addgene catalogue record and pLannotate feature annotations shown in this document.]
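Description:
pEF6 VPS52-V5-6His is a mammalian expression plasmid of about 8 kb, built on the pEF6-V5-His backbone, for constitutive production of epitope-tagged human VPS52. It is propagated in E. coli from a high-copy ColE1/pUC-type origin under ampicillin selection (AmpR with its bla promoter). It also carries an f1 origin, which permits single-stranded DNA production. For selection in mammalian cells, the backbone supplies a blasticidin S deaminase (BSD) cassette. An SV40 enhancer/early promoter drives it in eukaryotic cells, a synthetic EM7 promoter drives it in bacteria, and an SV40 polyadenylation signal terminates it. Several short annotations, including fragments of the CMV enhancer, small t antigen, BleoR/ble and lacI, appear to be partial matches to backbone sequence rather than functional elements.

The expression cassette places the roughly 2.2 kb VPS52 open reading frame downstream of the strong human EF-1α promoter. A T7 promoter sits between the EF-1α promoter and the insert and can serve for in vitro transcription or sequencing. The coding sequence is followed by a C-terminal V5 epitope and a bovine growth hormone poly(A) signal. The plasmid name and backbone indicate a 6xHis tag after the V5 epitope, but the feature table does not annotate it separately. The insert carries an N666D substitution, which the depositor states does not affect function.

VPS52 is a subunit of the GARP complex, which mediates retrograde transport from endosomes to the trans-Golgi network, and of the related EARP complex involved in endocytic recycling. The construct is used to express V5-tagged VPS52 in mammalian cells. The tag would allow detection or pull-down of the protein in studies of these complexes, such as mannose 6-phosphate receptor-dependent sorting of lysosomal hydrolases like cathepsin D.
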