Features (pLannotate 1.2.2; 23 found; start..end, strand, type, name):
     96..114     +  enhancer       CMV enhancer (fragment): human cytomegalovirus immediate early enhancer
    139..205     +  CDS            small t antigen (fragment): SV40 (simian virus 40) small t antigen
    212..1390    +  promoter       EF-1α promoter: strong constitutive promoter for human elongation factor EF-1α
   1407..1425    +  promoter       T7 promoter: promoter for bacteriophage T7 RNA polymerase
   1502..3670    +  CDS            VPS52: VPS52_HUMAN - Also known as SACM2L. Experimental evidence at protein level: Swiss-Prot protein existence level 1. Acts as component of the GARP complex that is involved in retrograde transport from early and late endosomes to the trans-Golgi network (TGN). The GARP complex is required for the maintenance of the cycling of mannose 6-phosphate receptors between the TGN and endosomes, this cycling is necessary for proper lysosomal sorting of acid hydrolases such as CTSD (PubMed:15878329, PubMed:18367545). Acts as component of the EARP complex that is involved in endocytic recycling. The EARP comp
   3737..3778    +  CDS            V5 tag: epitope tag from simian virus 5
   3834..4058    +  polyA_signal   bGH poly(A) signal: bovine growth hormone polyadenylation signal
   4062..4083    +  promoter       SV40 promoter (fragment): SV40 enhancer and early promoter
   4104..4532    +  rep_origin     f1 ori (sequence partly withheld): f1 bacteriophage origin of replication; arrow indicates direction of (+) strand synthesis
   4546..4875    +  promoter       SV40 promoter: SV40 enhancer and early promoter
   4923..4970    +  promoter       EM7 promoter: synthetic bacterial promoter&nbsp
   4989..5387    +  CDS            BSD: blasticidin S deaminase; Aspergillus terreus BSD; confers resistance to blasticidin
   5388..5415    +  CDS            BleoR (fragment): antibiotic-binding protein; Sh ble from Streptoalloteichus hindustanus; confers resistance to bleomycin, phleomycin, and Zeocin™
   5425..5550    +  CDS            ble (fragment): BLE_KLEPN - Experimental evidence at protein level: Swiss-Prot protein existence level 1. Binding protein with a strong affinity to the bleomycin family of antibiotics. Binds to CL990; an antimitotic-antibiotic compound. From Klebsiella pneumoniae.
   5545..5666    +  polyA_signal   SV40 poly(A) signal: SV40 polyadenylation signal
   5739..5755    -  protein_bind   lac operator: The lac repressor binds to the lac operator to inhibit transcription in E. coli. This inhibition can be relieved by adding lactose or isopropyl-β-D-thiogalactopyranoside (IPTG). lac repressor encoded by lacI
   5763..5793    -  promoter       lac promoter: promoter for the E. coli lac operon
   5808..5829    -  protein_bind   CAP binding site: CAP binding activates transcription in the presence of cAMP. E. coli catabolite activator protein
   5842..5934    -  CDS            lacI (fragment): lac repressor; lacI; The lac repressor binds to the lac operator to inhibit transcription in E. coli. This inhibition can be relieved by adding lactose or isopropyl-β-D-thiogalactopyranoside (IPTG).
   6106..6694    -  rep_origin     ori: high-copy-number ColE1/pMB1/pBR322/pUC origin of replication
   6865..7725    -  CDS            AmpR: β-lactamase; bla; confers resistance to ampicillin, carbenicillin, and related antibiotics
   7726..7830    -  promoter       AmpR promoter: bla
   7889..7941    -  misc_feature   bom (fragment): basis of mobility region from pBR322
>Addgene plasmid #175096 | pEF6 VPS52-V5-6His | addgene full sequence | sequence record 348376 | Addgene NGS Result
AACAAGGCAAGGCTTGACCGACAATTGCATGAAGAATCTGCTTAGGGTTAGGCGTTTTGCGCTGCTTCGC
GATGTACGGGCCAGATATACGCGTTGACATTGATTATTGACTAGGCTTTTGCAAAAAGCTTTGCAAAGAT
GGATAAAGTTTTAAACAGAGAGGAATCTTTGCAGCTAATGGACCTTCTAGGTCTTGAAAGGAGTGGGAAT
TGGCTCCGGTGCCCGTCAGTGGGCAGAGCGCACATCGCCCACAGTCCCCGAGAAGTTGGGGGGAGGGGTC
GGCAATTGAACCGGTGCCTAGAGAAGGTGGCGCGGGGTAAACTGGGAAAGTGATGTCGTGTACTGGCTCC
GCCTTTTTCCCGAGGGTGGGGGAGAACCGTATATAAGTGCAGTAGTCGCCGTGAACGTTCTTTTTCGCAA
CGGGTTTGCCGCCAGAACACAGGTAAGTGCCGTGTGTGGTTCCCGCGGGCCTGGCCTCTTTACGGGTTAT
GGCCCTTGCGTGCCTTGAATTACTTCCACCTGGCTGCAGTACGTGATTCTTGATCCCGAGCTTCGGGTTG
GAAGTGGGTGGGAGAGTTCGAGGCCTTGCGCTTAAGGAGCCCCTTCGCCTCGTGCTTGAGTTGAGGCCTG
GCCTGGGCGCTGGGGCCGCCGCGTGCGAATCTGGTGGCACCTTCGCGCCTGTCTCGCTGCTTTCGATAAG
TCTCTAGCCATTTAAAATTTTTGATGACCTGCTGCGACGCTTTTTTTCTGGCAAGATAGTCTTGTAAATG
CGGGCCAAGATCTGCACACTGGTATTTCGGTTTTTGGGGCCGCGGGCGGCGACGGGGCCCGTGCGTCCCA
GCGCACATGTTCGGCGAGGCGGGGCCTGCGAGCGCGGCCACCGAGAATCGGACGGGGGTAGTCTCAAGCT
GGCCGGCCTGCTCTGGTGCCTGGCCTCGCGCCGCCGTGTATCGCCCCGCCCTGGGCGGCAAGGCTGGCCC
GGTCGGCACCAGTTGCGTGAGCGGAAAGATGGCCGCTTCCCGGCCCTGCTGCAGGGAGCTCAAAATGGAG
GACGCGGCGCTCGGGAGAGCGGGCGGGTGAGTCACCCACACAAAGGAAAAGGGCCTTTCCGTCCTCAGCC
GTCGCTTCATGTGACTCCACGGAGTACCGGGCGCCGTCCAGGCACCTCGATTAGTTCTCGAGCTTTTGGA
GTACGTCGTCTTTAGGTTGGGGGGAGGGGTTTTATGCGATGGAGTTTCCCCACACTGAGTGGGTGGAGAC
TGAAGTTAGGCCAGCTTGGCACTTGATGTAATTCTCCTTGGAATTTGCCCTTTTTGAGTTTGGATCTTGG
TTCATTCTCAAGCCTCAGACAGTGGTTCAAAGTTTTTTTCTTCCATTTCAGGTGTCGTGAGGAATTAGCT
TGGTACTAATACGACTCACTATAGGGAGACCCAAGCTGGCTAGGTAAGCTTGGTACCGAGCTCGGATCCA
CTAGTCCAGTGTGGTGGAATTGCCCTTGGGAATGGCCGCCGCTGCGACCATGGCGGCTGCGGCCCGGGAA
CTGGTGTTGCGGGCTGGGACCTCAGATATGGAGGAGGAAGAGGGCCCGCTGGCGGGTGGTCCTGGGCTCC
AGGAACCACTGCAACTTGGGGAGTTGGATATCACTTCTGATGAATTCATCCTGGATGAAGTGGATGTTCA
CATTCAGGCAAATCTGGAGGATGAGTTAGTAAAGGAAGCTCTTAAAACGGGTGTAGATCTCCGTCACTAT
TCAAAGCAAGTTGAGCTGGAGCTACAGCAGATTGAACAGAAATCCATTCGGGATTATATTCAAGAGAGTG
AGAATATAGCATCTCTACACAACCAGATCACAGCCTGTGATGCTGTCCTGGAGCGAATGGAGCAGATGTT
GGGAGCTTTTCAGAGTGACCTCAGCTCCATCAGCTCTGAGATCCGGACACTGCAGGAACAGTCAGGAGCC
ATGAACATTCGACTTCGAAATCGCCAGGCAGTTCGGGGGAAACTTGGGGAGCTTGTTGATGGTCTGGTGG
TGCCTTCTGCTCTGGTCACGGCAATTCTGGAGGCTCCAGTGACAGAGCCCAGGTTCTTGGAGCAGCTACA
GGAGCTGGATGCCAAGGCAGCCGCAGTCAGAGAGCAGGAAGCTAGAGGCACAGCAGCCTGCGCAGATGTC
AGAGGCGTGCTCGATCGGCTCCGGGTCAAGGCAGTGACGAAGATCCGAGAGTTTATCCTCCAGAAGATTT
ATTCCTTCAGGAAACCCATGACCAACTATCAGATCCCCCAGACGGCCCTGCTGAAGTACAGGTTCTTCTA
TCAGTTTCTGCTGGGCAATGAACGAGCAACAGCAAAGGAGATCAGGGATGAATATGTGGAGACGCTGAGC
AAGATTTACTTGTCTTACTACCGCTCTTACCTGGGGCGGCTCATGAAGGTGCAGTATGAGGAAGTCGCTG
AGAAAGATGATCTAATGGGTGTGGAAGATACAGCAAAGAAAGGATTCTTCTCAAAGCCATCGCTCCGCAG
CAGGAACACCATTTTCACCCTAGGAACCCGCGGCTCTGTCATCTCCCCCACTGAACTTGAGGCCCCCATC
CTGGTGCCTCACACAGCGCAGCGCGGAGAGCAGAGGTATCCATTTGAGGCCCTCTTCCGCAGCCAGCACT
ACGCCCTCCTAGACAATTCCTGCCGCGAATACCTTTTCATCTGTGAATTTTTTGTTGTGTCTGGCCCAGC
TGCACACGACCTGTTCCATGCTGTCATGGGCCGTACACTCAGCATGACCCTGAAACACCTGGATTCTTAT
CTAGCTGACTGCTACGATGCCATTGCTGTTTTTCTCTGTATCCACATTGTTCTCCGGTTCCGTAACATTG
CAGCAAAGAGGGATGTTCCTGCCCTGGACAGGTACTGGGAACAGGTGCTTGCCTTGCTATGGCCACGGTT
TGAACTGATCCTGGAGATGAATGTTCAGAGCGTCCGAAGCACTGACCCCCAGCGCCTAGGGGGGTTGGAT
ACTCGGCCCCACTATATCACACGCCGCTATGCAGAGTTCTCCTCCGCTCTTGTCAGTATCAACCAGACAA
TTCCTAATGAACGGACCATGCAATTGCTGGGACAGCTGCAGGTGGAGGTGGAGAATTTTGTCCTCCGAGT
GGCAGCTGAGTTCTCCTCAAGGAAGGAGCAGCTTGTGTTTCTGATCAACAACTATGACATGATGCTGGGT
GTGCTGATGGAGCGGGCTGCAGATGACAGCAAAGAGGTTGAGAGCTTCCAGCAGCTGCTCAATGCTCGGA
CACAGGAATTCATTGAAGAGTTGCTGTCTCCCCCTTTTGGGGGTTTAGTGGCATTTGTGAAGGAGGCTGA
GGCTTTGATTGAGCGTGGACAGGCTGAGCGACTTCGAGGGGAAGAAGCCCGGGTAACTCAGCTGATCCGT
GGCTTTGGTAGTTCCTGGAAATCATCAGTGGAATCTCTGAGTCAGGATGTAATGCGGAGTTTCACCGACT
TCAGAAATGGCACCAGTATCATTCAGGGAGCGCTGACCCAGCTGATCCAGCTCTATCATCGCTTCCACCG
GGTGCTGTCCCAGCCGCAGCTCCGAGCCCTCCCTGCCCGGGCTGAGCTCATCAACATTCACCACCTTATG
GTGGAGCTCAAGAAGCATAAGCCCAACTTCAAGGGCAATTCTGCAGATATCCAGCACAGTGGCGGCCGCT
CGAGTCTAGAGGGCCCGCGGTTCGAAGGTAAGCCTATCCCTAACCCTCTCCTCGGTCTCGATTCTACGCG
TACCGGTCATCATCACCATCACCATTGAGTTTAAACCCGCTGATCAGCCTCGACTGTGCCTTCTAGTTGC
CAGCCATCTGTTGTTTGCCCCTCCCCCGTGCCTTCCTTGACCCTGGAAGGTGCCACTCCCACTGTCCTTT
CCTAATAAAATGAGGAAATTGCATCGCATTGTCTGAGTAGGTGTCATTCTATTCTGGGGGGTGGGGTGGG
GCAGGACAGCAAGGGGGAGGATTGGGAAGACAATAGCAGGCATGCTGGGGATGCGGTGGGCTCTATGGCT
TCTGAGGCGGAAAGAACCAGCTGGGGCTCTAGGGGGTATCCCC
[124 nt withheld, positions 4104-4227]
C
[91 nt withheld, positions 4229-4319]
A
[49 nt withheld, positions 4321-4369]
CCTTTGACGTTGGAGTCCACGTTCTTT
[37 nt withheld, positions 4397-4433]
ACCCTATCTCGGTCTATTCTTTTGATTTATAAGGGATTTTGCCGATTTCGGCCTATTGGTTAAAAAATGA
GCTGATTTAACAAAAATTTAACGCGAATTAATTCTGTGGAATGTGTGTCAGTTAGGGTGTGGAAAGTCCC
CAGGCTCCCCAGCAGGCAGAAGTATGCAAAGCATGCATCTCAATTAGTCAGCAACCAGGTGTGGAAAGTC
CCCAGGCTCCCCAGCAGGCAGAAGTATGCAAAGCATGCATCTCAATTAGTCAGCAACCATAGTCCCGCCC
CTAACTCCGCCCATCCCGCCCCTAACTCCGCCCAGTTCCGCCCATTCTCCGCCCCATGGCTGACTAATTT
TTTTTATTTATGCAGAGGCCGAGGCCGCCTCTGCCTCTGAGCTATTCCAGAAGTAGTGAGGAGGCTTTTT
TGGAGGCCTAGGCTTTTGCAAAAAGCTCCCGGGAGCTTGTATATCCATTTTCGGATCTGATCAGCACGTG
TTGACAATTAATCATCGGCATAGTATATCGGCATAGTATAATACGACAAGGTGAGGAACTAAACCATGGC
CAAGCCTTTGTCTCAAGAAGAATCCACCCTCATTGAAAGAGCAACGGCTACAATCAACAGCATCCCCATC
TCTGAAGACTACAGCGTCGCCAGCGCAGCTCTCTCTAGCGACGGCCGCATCTTCACTGGTGTCAATGTAT
ATCATTTTACTGGGGGACCTTGTGCAGAACTCGTGGTGCTGGGCACTGCTGCTGCTGCGGCAGCTGGCAA
CCTGACTTGTATCGTCGCGATCGGAAATGAGAACAGGGGCATCTTGAGCCCCTGCGGACGGTGCCGACAG
GTGCTTCTCGATCTGCATCCTGGGATCAAAGCCATAGTGAAGGACAGTGATGGACAGCCGACGGCAGTTG
GGATTCGTGAATTGCTGCCCTCTGGTTATGTGTGGGAGGGCTAAGCACTTCGTGGCCGAGGAGCAGGACT
GACACGTGCTACGAGATTTCGATTCCACCGCCGCCTTCTATGAAAGGTTGGGCTTCGGAATCGTTTTCCG
GGACGCCGGCTGGATGATCCTCCAGCGCGGGGATCTCATGCTGGAGTTCTTCGCCCACCCCAACTTGTTT
ATTGCAGCTTATAATGGTTACAAATAAAGCAATAGCATCACAAATTTCACAAATAAAGCATTTTTTTCAC
TGCATTCTAGTTGTGGTTTGTCCAAACTCATCAATGTATCTTATCATGTCTGTATACCGTCGACCTCTAG
CTAGAGCTTGGCGTAATCATGGTCATAGCTGTTTCCTGTGTGAAATTGTTATCCGCTCACAATTCCACAC
AACATACGAGCCGGAAGCATAAAGTGTAAAGCCTGGGGTGCCTAATGAGTGAGCTAACTCACATTAATTG
CGTTGCGCTCACTGCCCGCTTTCCAGTCGGGAAACCTGTCGTGCCAGCTGCATTAATGAATCGGCCAACG
CGCGGGGAGAGGCGGTTTGCGTATTGGGCGCTCTTCCGCTTCCTCGCTCACTGACTCGCTGCGCTCGGTC
GTTCGGCTGCGGCGAGCGGTATCAGCTCACTCAAAGGCGGTAATACGGTTATCCACAGAATCAGGGGATA
ACGCAGGAAAGAACATGTGAGCAAAAGGCCAGGAACCGTAAAAAGGCCGCGTTGCTGGCGTTTTTCCATA
GGCTCCGCCCCCCTGACGAGCATCACAAAAATCGACGCTCAAGTCAGAGGTGGCGAAACCCGACAGGACT
ATAAAGATACCAGGCGTTTCCCCCTGGAAGCTCCCTCGTGCGCTCTCCTGTTCCGACCCTGCCGCTTACC
GGATACCTGTCCGCCTTTCTCCCTTCGGGAAGCGTGGCGCTTTCTCATAGCTCACGCTGTAGGTATCTCA
GTTCGGTGTAGGTCGTTCGCTCCAAGCTGGGCTGTGTGCACGAACCCCCCGTTCAGCCCGACCGCTGCGC
CTTATCCGGTAACTATCGTCTTGAGTCCAACCCGGTAAGACACGACTTATCGCCACTGGCAGCAGCCACT
GGTAACAGGATTAGCAGAGCGAGGTATGTAGGCGGTGCTACAGAGTTCTTGAAGTGGTGGCCTAACTACG
GCTACACTAGAAGAACAGTATTTGGTATCTGCGCTCTGCTGAAGCCAGTTACCTTCGGAAAAAGAGTTGG
TAGCTCTTGATCCGGCAAACAAACCACCGCTGGTAGCGGTGGTTTTTTTGTTTGCAAGCAGCAGATTACG
CGCAGAAAAAAAGGATCTCAAGAAGATCCTTTGATCTTTTCTACGGGGTCTGACGCTCAGTGGAACGAAA
ACTCACGTTAAGGGATTTTGGTCATGAGATTATCAAAAAGGATCTTCACCTAGATCCTTTTAAATTAAAA
ATGAAGTTTTAAATCAATCTAAAGTATATATGAGTAAACTTGGTCTGACAGTTACCAATGCTTAATCAGT
GAGGCACCTATCTCAGCGATCTGTCTATTTCGTTCATCCATAGTTGCCTGACTCCCCGTCGTGTAGATAA
CTACGATACGGGAGGGCTTACCATCTGGCCCCAGTGCTGCAATGATACCGCGAGACCCACGCTCACCGGC
TCCAGATTTATCAGCAATAAACCAGCCAGCCGGAAGGGCCGAGCGCAGAAGTGGTCCTGCAACTTTATCC
GCCTCCATCCAGTCTATTAATTGTTGCCGGGAAGCTAGAGTAAGTAGTTCGCCAGTTAATAGTTTGCGCA
ACGTTGTTGCCATTGCTACAGGCATCGTGGTGTCACGCTCGTCGTTTGGTATGGCTTCATTCAGCTCCGG
TTCCCAACGATCAAGGCGAGTTACATGATCCCCCATGTTGTGCAAAAAAGCGGTTAGCTCCTTCGGTCCT
CCGATCGTTGTCAGAAGTAAGTTGGCCGCAGTGTTATCACTCATGGTTATGGCAGCACTGCATAATTCTC
TTACTGTCATGCCATCCGTAAGATGCTTTTCTGTGACTGGTGAGTACTCAACCAAGTCATTCTGAGAATA
GTGTATGCGGCGACCGAGTTGCTCTTGCCCGGCGTCAATACGGGATAATACCGCGCCACATAGCAGAACT
TTAAAAGTGCTCATCATTGGAAAACGTTCTTCGGGGCGAAAACTCTCAAGGATCTTACCGCTGTTGAGAT
CCAGTTCGATGTAACCCACTCGTGCACCCAACTGATCTTCAGCATCTTTTACTTTCACCAGCGTTTCTGG
GTGAGCAAAAACAGGAAGGCAAAATGCCGCAAAAAAGGGAATAAGGGCGACACGGAAATGTTGAATACTC
ATACTCTTCCTTTTTCAATATTATTGAAGCATTTATCAGGGTTATTGTCTCATGAGCGGATACATATTTG
AATGTATTTAGAAAAATAAACAAATAGGGGTTCCGCGCACATTTCCCCGAAAAGTGCCACCTGACGTCGA
CGGATCGGGAGATCTCCCGATCCCCTATGGTGCACTCTCAGTACAATCTGCTCTGATGCCGCATAGTTAA
GCCAGTATCTGCTCCCTGCTTGTGTGTTGGAGGTCGCTGAGTAGTGCGCGAGCAAAATTTAAGCTAC
